>Addgene plasmid #72657 | pNLS-LEXY (pDN138) | depositor full sequence | sequence record 133051 | Full vector sequence
TAGTTATTAATAGTAATCAATTACGGGGTCATTAGTTCATAGCCCATATATGGAGTTCCGCGTTACATAA
CTTACGGTAAATGGCCCGCCTGGCTGACCGCCCAACGACCCCCGCCCATTGACGTCAATAATGACGTATG
TTCCCATAGTAACGCCAATAGGGACTTTCCATTGACGTCAATGGGTGGAGTATTTACGGTAAACTGCCCA
CTTGGCAGTACATCAAGTGTATCATATGCCAAGTACGCCCCCTATTGACGTCAATGACGGTAAATGGCCC
GCCTGGCATTATGCCCAGTACATGACCTTATGGGACTTTCCTACTTGGCAGTACATCTACGTATTAGTCA
TCGCTATTACCATGGTGATGCGGTTTTGGCAGTACATCAATGGGCGTGGATAGCGGTTTGACTCACGGGG
ATTTCCAAGTCTCCACCCCATTGACGTCAATGGGAGTTTGTTTTGGCACCAAAATCAACGGGACTTTCCA
AAATGTCGTAACAACTCCGCCCCATTGACGCAAATGGGCGGTAGGCGTGTACGGTGGGAGGTCTATATAA
GCAGAGCTGGTTTAGTGAACCGTCAGATCCGCTAGCGCTACCGGACTCAGATCTCGAGCTCAAGCTTCGA
ATTCCGCCACCATGGCCGCAGCAAAGCGCGTGAAGCTGGACATGAAGTCTTCCGCGTGGATCCGGCTTAC
TAAAAGCCAGATAACAGTATGCGTATTTGCGCGCTGATTTTTGCGGTATAAGAATATATACTGATATGTA
TACCCGAAGTATGTCAAAAAGAGGTGTGCTATGAAGCAGCGTATTACAGTGACAGTTGACAGCGACAGCT
ATCAGTTGCTCAAGGCATATATGATGTCAATATCTCCGGTCTGGTAAGCACAACCATGCAGAATGAAGCC
CGTCGTCTGCGTGCCGAACGCTGGAAAGCGGAAAATCAGGAAGGGATGGCTGAGGTCGCCCGGTTTATTG
AAATGAACGGCTCTTTTGCTGACGAGAACAGGGACTGGTGAAATGCAGTTTAAGGTTTACACCTATAAAA
GAGAGAGCCGTTATCGTCTGTTTGTGGATGTACAGAGTGATATTATTGACACGCCCGGGCGACGGATGGT
GATCCCCCTGGCCAGTGCACGTCTGCTGTCAGATAAAGTCTCCCGTGAACTTTACCCGGTGGTGCATATC
GGGGATGAAAGCTGGCGCATGATGACCACCGATATGGCCAGTGTGCCGGTCTCCGTTATCGGGGAAGAAG
TGGCTGATCTCAGCCACCGCGAAAATGACATCAAAAACGCCATTAACCTGATGTTCTGGGGAATATAAAT
GTCAGGCTCCCTTATACACAGCCAGTGAAGACAAGTGAGCAAGGGCGAGGAGGATAACATGGCCATCATC
AAGGAGTTCATGCGCTTCAAGGTGCACATGGAGGGCTCCGTGAACGGCCACGAGTTCGAGATCGAGGGCG
AGGGCGAGGGCCGCCCCTACGAGGGCACCCAGACCGCCAAGCTGAAGGTGACCAAGGGTGGCCCCCTGCC
CTTCGCCTGGGACATCCTGTCCCCTCAGTTCATGTACGGCTCCAAGGCCTACGTGAAGCACCCCGCCGAC
ATCCCCGACTACTTGAAGCTGTCCTTCCCCGAGGGCTTCAAGTGGGAGCGCGTGATGAACTTCGAGGACG
GCGGCGTGGTGACCGTGACCCAGGACTCCTCCCTGCAGGACGGCGAGTTCATCTACAAGGTGAAGCTGCG
CGGCACCAACTTCCCCTCCGACGGCCCCGTAATGCAGAAGAAAACCATGGGCTGGGAGGCCTCCTCCGAG
CGGATGTACCCCGAGGACGGCGCCCTGAAGGGCGAGATCAAGCAGAGGCTGAAGCTGAAGGACGGCGGCC
ACTACGACGCTGAGGTCAAGACCACCTACAAGGCCAAGAAGCCCGTGCAGCTGCCCGGCGCCTACAACGT
CAACATCAAGTTGGACATCACCTCCCACAACGAGGACTACACCATCGTGGAACAGTACGAACGCGCCGAG
GGCCGCCACTCCACCGGCGGCATGGACGAGCTGTACAAGGGTGGATCTGGAGGTTCAGGTGGAAGTTTGG
CTACTACACTTGAACGTATTGAGAAGAACTTTGTCATTACTGACCCAAGATTGCCAGATAATCCCATTAT
ATTCGCGTCCGATAGTTTCTTGCAGTTGACAGAATATAGCCGTGAAGAAATTTTGGGAAGAAACTGCAGG
TTTCTACAAGGTCCTGAAACTGATCGCGCGACAGTGAGAAAAATTAGAGATGCCATAGATAACCAAACAG
AGGTCACTGTTCAGCTGATTAATTATACAAAGAGTGGTAAAAAGTTCTGGAACCTCTTTCACTTGCAGCC
TATGCGAGATCAGAAGGGAGATGTCCAGTACTTTATTGGGGTTCAGTTGGATGGAACTGAGCATGTCCGA
GATGCTGCCGAGAGAGAGGGAGTCATGCTGATTAAGAAAACTGCAGAAAATATTGACGAGCTGCTGAAGG
AGCTGGCCGACCTGAACCTGGACTAGCTCGAGCGGCCGCGACTCTAGATCATAATCAGCCATACCACATT
TGTAGAGGTTTTACTTGCTTTAAAAAACCTCCCACACCTCCCCCTGAACCTGAAACATAAAATGAATGCA
ATTGTTGTTGTTAACTTGTTTATTGCAGCTTATAATGGTTACAAATAAAGCAATAGCATCACAAATTTCA
CAAATAAAGCATTTTTTTCACTGCATTCTAGTTGTGGTTTGTCCAAACTCATCAATGTATCTTAAGGCGT
AAATTGTAAGCGTTAATATTTTGTTAAAATTCGCGTTAAATTTTTGTTAAATCAGCTCATTTTTTAACCA
ATAGGCCGAAATCGGCAAAATCCCTTATAAATCAAAAGAATAGACCGAGATAGGGT
[37 nt withheld, positions 2927-2963]
AAAGAACGTGGACTCCAACGTCAAAGG
[49 nt withheld, positions 2991-3039]
T
[91 nt withheld, positions 3041-3131]
G
[124 nt withheld, positions 3133-3256]
CAGGTGGCACTTTTCGGGGAAATGTGCGCGGAACCCCTATTTGTTTATTTTTCTAAATACATTCAAATAT
GTATCCGCTCATGAGACAATAACCCTGATAAATGCTTCAATAATATTGAAAAAGGAAGAGTCCTGAGGCG
GAAAGAACCAGCTGTGGAATGTGTGTCAGTTAGGGTGTGGAAAGTCCCCAGGCTCCCCAGCAGGCAGAAG
TATGCAAAGCATGCATCTCAATTAGTCAGCAACCAGGTGTGGAAAGTCCCCAGGCTCCCCAGCAGGCAGA
AGTATGCAAAGCATGCATCTCAATTAGTCAGCAACCATAGTCCCGCCCCTAACTCCGCCCATCCCGCCCC
TAACTCCGCCCAGTTCCGCCCATTCTCCGCCCCATGGCTGACTAATTTTTTTTATTTATGCAGAGGCCGA
GGCCGCCTCGGCCTCTGAGCTATTCCAGAAGTAGTGAGGAGGCTTTTTTGGAGGCCTAGGCTTTTGCAAA
GATCGATCAAGAGACAGGATGAGGATCGTTTCGCATGATTGAACAAGATGGATTGCACGCAGGTTCTCCG
GCCGCTTGGGTGGAGAGGCTATTCGGCTATGACTGGGCACAACAGACAATCGGCTGCTCTGATGCCGCCG
TGTTCCGGCTGTCAGCGCAGGGGCGCCCGGTTCTTTTTGTCAAGACCGACCTGTCCGGTGCCCTGAATGA
ACTGCAAGACGAGGCAGCGCGGCTATCGTGGCTGGCCACGACGGGCGTTCCTTGCGCAGCTGTGCTCGAC
GTTGTCACTGAAGCGGGAAGGGACTGGCTGCTATTGGGCGAAGTGCCGGGGCAGGATCTCCTGTCATCTC
ACCTTGCTCCTGCCGAGAAAGTATCCATCATGGCTGATGCAATGCGGCGGCTGCATACGCTTGATCCGGC
TACCTGCCCATTCGACCACCAAGCGAAACATCGCATCGAGCGAGCACGTACTCGGATGGAAGCCGGTCTT
GTCGATCAGGATGATCTGGACGAAGAGCATCAGGGGCTCGCGCCAGCCGAACTGTTCGCCAGGCTCAAGG
CGAGCATGCCCGACGGCGAGGATCTCGTCGTGACCCATGGCGATGCCTGCTTGCCGAATATCATGGTGGA
AAATGGCCGCTTTTCTGGATTCATCGACTGTGGCCGGCTGGGTGTGGCGGACCGCTATCAGGACATAGCG
TTGGCTACCCGTGATATTGCTGAAGAGCTTGGCGGCGAATGGGCTGACCGCTTCCTCGTGCTTTACGGTA
TCGCCGCTCCCGATTCGCAGCGCATCGCCTTCTATCGCCTTCTTGACGAGTTCTTCTGAGCGGGACTCTG
GGGTTCGAAATGACCGACCAAGCGACGCCCAACCTGCCATCACGAGATTTCGATTCCACCGCCGCCTTCT
ATGAAAGGTTGGGCTTCGGAATCGTTTTCCGGGACGCCGGCTGGATGATCCTCCAGCGCGGGGATCTCAT
GCTGGAGTTCTTCGCCCACCCTAGGGGGAGGCTAACTGAAACACGGAAGGAGACAATACCGGAAGGAACC
CGCGCTATGACGGCAATAAAAAGACAGAATAAAACGCACGGTGTTGGGTCGTTTGTTCATAAACGCGGGG
TTCGGTCCCAGGGCTGGCACTCTGTCGATACCCCACCGAGACCCCATTGGGGCCAATACGCCCGCGTTTC
TTCCTTTTCCCCACCCCACCCCCCAAGTTCGGGTGAAGGCCCAGGGCTCGCAGCCAACGTCGGGGCGGCA
GGCCCTGCCATAGCCTCAGGTTACTCATATATACTTTAGATTGATTTAAAACTTCATTTTTAATTTAAAA
GGATCTAGGTGAAGATCCTTTTTGATAATCTCATGACCAAAATCCCTTAACGTGAGTTTTCGTTCCACTG
AGCGTCAGACCCCGTAGAAAAGATCAAAGGATCTTCTTGAGATCCTTTTTTTCTGCGCGTAATCTGCTGC
TTGCAAACAAAAAAACCACCGCTACCAGCGGTGGTTTGTTTGCCGGATCAAGAGCTACCAACTCTTTTTC
CGAAGGTAACTGGCTTCAGCAGAGCGCAGATACCAAATACTGTCCTTCTAGTGTAGCCGTAGTTAGGCCA
CCACTTCAAGAACTCTGTAGCACCGCCTACATACCTCGCTCTGCTAATCCTGTTACCAGTGGCTGCTGCC
AGTGGCGATAAGTCGTGTCTTACCGGGTTGGACTCAAGACGATAGTTACCGGATAAGGCGCAGCGGTCGG
GCTGAACGGGGGGTTCGTGCACACAGCCCAGCTTGGAGCGAACGACCTACACCGAACTGAGATACCTACA
GCGTGAGCTATGAGAAAGCGCCACGCTTCCCGAAGGGAGAAAGGCGGACAGGTATCCGGTAAGCGGCAGG
GTCGGAACAGGAGAGCGCACGAGGGAGCTTCCAGGGGGAAACGCCTGGTATCTTTATAGTCCTGTCGGGT
TTCGCCACCTCTGACTTGAGCGTCGATTTTTGTGATGCTCGTCAGGGGGGCGGAGCCTATGGAAAAACGC
CAGCAACGCGGCCTTTTTACGGTTCCTGGCCTTTTGCTGGCCTTTTGCTCACATGTTCTTTCCTGCGTTA
TCCCCTGATTCTGTGGATAACCGTATTACCGCCATGCAT
Features (pLannotate 1.2.2; 18 found; start..end, strand, type, name):
     61..364     +  enhancer       CMV enhancer: human cytomegalovirus immediate early enhancer
    365..568     +  promoter       CMV promoter: human cytomegalovirus (CMV) immediate early promoter
    591..634     +  misc_feature   MCS (fragment): multiple cloning site
    683..769     +  intron         PDK intron (fragment): pdk; modified pyruvate orthophosphate dikinase intron from Flaveria trinervia 3.0
    860..1018    +  CDS            ccdA (fragment): CCDA_ECO57 - Also known as H, letA. Experimental evidence at protein level: Swiss-Prot protein existence level 1. Antitoxin component of a type II toxin-antitoxin (TA) system which inhibits the post-segregational killing (PSK) of plasmid-free cells, also referred to as a plasmid addiction system. Binds to and blocks the activity of CcdB; will also remove bound CcdB protein from the CcdB-GyrA complex by forming a CcdA-CcdB complex, a process termed rejuvenation. Functions as a transcriptional corepressor for the ccdAB operon, repression also requires CcdB (By similarity). From Escherichia coli
   1023..1325    +  CDS            ccdB: CCDB_ECOLI - Also known as G, letB, letD. Experimental evidence at protein level: Swiss-Prot protein existence level 1. Toxic component of a type II toxin-antitoxin (TA) system, functioning in plasmid maintainence. Responsible for the post- segregational killing (PSK) of plasmid-free cells, also referred to as a plasmid addiction system. Half-life of over 2 hours. Cell killing by CcdB is accompanied by filamentation, defects in chromosome and plasmid segregation, defects in cell division, formation of anucleate cells, decreased DNA synthesis and plasmid loss. Interferes with the activity of DN
   1365..2069    +  CDS            mCherry: mCherry is a basic (constitutively fluorescent) red fluorescent protein published in 2004, derived from Discosoma sp.. It is reported to be a very rapidly-maturing monomer with low acid sensitivity.
   2118..2435    +  CDS            miniSOG: miniSOG is a basic (constitutively fluorescent) cyan fluorescent protein published in 2011, derived from Arabidopsis thaliana. It requires the cofactor flavin for fluorescence.
   2567..2650    +  CDS            large T antigen (fragment): large T antigen from SV40 (simian virus 40)
   2673..2794    +  polyA_signal   SV40 poly(A) signal: SV40 polyadenylation signal
   2828..3256    -  rep_origin     f1 ori (sequence partly withheld): f1 bacteriophage origin of replication; arrow indicates direction of (+) strand synthesis
   3283..3387    +  promoter       AmpR promoter: bla
   3389..3746    +  promoter       SV40 promoter: SV40 enhancer and early promoter
   3781..4575    +  CDS            NeoR/KanR: aminoglycoside phosphotransferase from Tn5; aph(3')-II (or nptII); confers resistance to neomycin, kanamycin, and G418 (Geneticin®)
   4596..4748    +  CDS            ble (fragment): BLE_KLEPN - Experimental evidence at protein level: Swiss-Prot protein existence level 1. Binding protein with a strong affinity to the bleomycin family of antibiotics. Binds to CL990; an antimitotic-antibiotic compound. From Klebsiella pneumoniae.
   4807..4854    +  polyA_signal   HSV TK poly(A) signal: herpes simplex virus thymidine kinase polyadenylation signal (Cole and Stacy, 1985)
   4945..4961    -  polyA_signal   bGH poly(A) signal (fragment): bovine growth hormone polyadenylation signal
   5183..5771    +  rep_origin     ori: high-copy-number ColE1/pMB1/pBR322/pUC origin of replication
