>Addgene plasmid #72657 | pNLS-LEXY (pDN138) | depositor full sequence | sequence record 135496 | pNLS-LEXY (pDN138) sequence 5885 bps
TAGTTATTAATAGTAATCAATTACGGGGTCATTAGTTCATAGCCCATATATGGAGTTCCGCGTTACATAA
CTTACGGTAAATGGCCCGCCTGGCTGACCGCCCAACGACCCCCGCCCATTGACGTCAATAATGACGTATG
TTCCCATAGTAACGCCAATAGGGACTTTCCATTGACGTCAATGGGTGGAGTATTTACGGTAAACTGCCCA
CTTGGCAGTACATCAAGTGTATCATATGCCAAGTACGCCCCCTATTGACGTCAATGACGGTAAATGGCCC
GCCTGGCATTATGCCCAGTACATGACCTTATGGGACTTTCCTACTTGGCAGTACATCTACGTATTAGTCA
TCGCTATTACCATGGTGATGCGGTTTTGGCAGTACATCAATGGGCGTGGATAGCGGTTTGACTCACGGGG
ATTTCCAAGTCTCCACCCCATTGACGTCAATGGGAGTTTGTTTTGGCACCAAAATCAACGGGACTTTCCA
AAATGTCGTAACAACTCCGCCCCATTGACGCAAATGGGCGGTAGGCGTGTACGGTGGGAGGTCTATATAA
GCAGAGCTGGTTTAGTGAACCGTCAGATCCGCTAGCGCTACCGGACTCAGATCTCGAGCTCAAGCTTCGA
ATTCCGCCACCATGGCCGCAGCAAAGCGCGTGAAGCTGGACATGAAGTCTTCCGCGTGGATCCGGCTTAC
TAAAAGCCAGATAACAGTATGCGTATTTGCGCGCTGATTTTTGCGGTATAAGAATATATACTGATATGTA
TACCCGAAGTATGTCAAAAAGAGGTATGCTATGAAGCAGCGTATTACAGTGACAGTTGACAGCGACAGCT
ATCAGTTGCTCAAGGCATATATGATGTCAATATCTCCGGTCTGGTAAGCACAACCATGCAGAATGAAGCC
CGTCGTCTGCGTGCCGAACGCTGGAAAGCGGAAAATCAGGAAGGGATGGCTGAGGTCGCCCGGTTTATTG
AAATGAACGGCTCTTTTGCTGACGAGAACAGGGGCTGGTGAAATGCAGTTTAAGGTTTACACCTATAAAA
GAGAGAGCCGTTATCGTCTGTTTGTGGATGTACAGAGTGATATTATTGACACGCCCGGGCGACGGATGGT
GATCCCCCTGGCCAGTGCACGTCTGCTGTCAGATAAAGTCTCCCGTGAACTTTACCCGGTGGTGCATATC
GGGGATGAAAGCTGGCGCATGATGACCACCGATATGGCCAGTGTGCCGGTCTCCGTTATCGGGGAAGAAG
TGGCTGATCTCAGCCACCGCGAAAATGACATCAAAAACGCCATTAACCTGATGTTCTGGGGAATATAAAT
GTCAGGCTCCCTTATACACAGCCAGTGAAGACAAGTGAGCAAGGGCGAGGAGGATAACATGGCCATCATC
AAGGAGTTCATGCGCTTCAAGGTGCACATGGAGGGCTCCGTGAACGGCCACGAGTTCGAGATCGAGGGCG
AGGGCGAGGGCCGCCCCTACGAGGGCACCCAGACCGCCAAGCTGAAGGTGACCAAGGGTGGCCCCCTGCC
CTTCGCCTGGGACATCCTGTCCCCTCAGTTCATGTACGGCTCCAAGGCCTACGTGAAGCACCCCGCCGAC
ATCCCCGACTACTTGAAGCTGTCCTTCCCCGAGGGCTTCAAGTGGGAGCGCGTGATGAACTTCGAGGACG
GCGGCGTGGTGACCGTGACCCAGGACTCCTCCCTGCAGGACGGCGAGTTCATCTACAAGGTGAAGCTGCG
CGGCACCAACTTCCCCTCCGACGGCCCCGTAATGCAGAAGAAAACCATGGGCTGGGAGGCCTCCTCCGAG
CGGATGTACCCCGAGGACGGCGCCCTGAAGGGCGAGATCAAGCAGAGGCTGAAGCTGAAGGACGGCGGCC
ACTACGACGCTGAGGTCAAGACCACCTACAAGGCCAAGAAGCCCGTGCAGCTGCCCGGCGCCTACAACGT
CAACATCAAGTTGGACATCACCTCCCACAACGAGGACTACACCATCGTGGAACAGTACGAACGCGCCGAG
GGCCGCCACTCCACCGGCGGCATGGACGAGCTGTACAAGGGTGGATCTGGAGGTTCAGGTGGAAGTTTGG
CTACTACACTTGAACGTATTGAGAAGAACTTTGTCATTACTGACCCAAGATTGCCAGATAATCCCATTAT
ATTCGCGTCCGATAGTTTCTTGCAGTTGACAGAATATAGCCGTGAAGAAATTTTGGGAAGAAACTGCAGG
TTTCTACAAGGTCCTGAAACTGATCGCGCGACAGTGAGAAAAATTAGAGATGCCATAGATAACCAAACAG
AGGTCACTGTTCAGCTGATTAATTATACAAAGAGTGGTAAAAAGTTCTGGAACCTCTTTCACTTGCAGCC
TATGCGAGATCAGAAGGGAGATGTCCAGTACTTTATTGGGGTTCAGTTGGATGGAACTGAGCATGTCCGA
GATGCTGCCGAGAGAGAGGGAGTCATGCTGATTAAGAAAACTGCAGAAAATATTGACGAGCTGCTGAAGG
AGCTGGCCGACCTGAACCTGGACTAGCTCGAGCGGCCGCGACTCTAGATCATAATCAGCCATACCACATT
TGTAGAGGTTTTACTTGCTTTAAAAAACCTCCCACACCTCCCCCTGAACCTGAAACATAAAATGAATGCA
ATTGTTGTTGTTAACTTGTTTATTGCAGCTTATAATGGTTACAAATAAAGCAATAGCATCACAAATTTCA
CAAATAAAGCATTTTTTTCACTGCATTCTAGTTGTGGTTTGTCCAAACTCATCAATGTATCTTAAGGCGT
AAATTGTAAGCGTTAATATTTTGTTAAAATTCGCGTTAAATTTTTGTTAAATCAGCTCATTTTTTAACCA
ATAGGCCGAAATCGGCAAAATCCCTTATAAATCAAAAGAATAGACCGAGATAGGGT
[37 nt withheld, positions 2927-2963]
AAAGAACGTGGACTCCAACGTCAAAGG
[49 nt withheld, positions 2991-3039]
T
[91 nt withheld, positions 3041-3131]
G
[124 nt withheld, positions 3133-3256]
CAGGTGGCACTTTTCGGGGAAATGTGCGCGGAACCCCTATTTGTTTATTTTTCTAAATACATTCAAATAT
GTATCCGCTCATGAGACAATAACCCTGATAAATGCTTCAATAATATTGAAAAAGGAAGAGTCCTGAGGCG
GAAAGAACCAGCTGTGGAATGTGTGTCAGTTAGGGTGTGGAAAGTCCCCAGGCTCCCCAGCAGGCAGAAG
TATGCAAAGCATGCATCTCAATTAGTCAGCAACCAGGTGTGGAAAGTCCCCAGGCTCCCCAGCAGGCAGA
AGTATGCAAAGCATGCATCTCAATTAGTCAGCAACCATAGTCCCGCCCCTAACTCCGCCCATCCCGCCCC
TAACTCCGCCCAGTTCCGCCCATTCTCCGCCCCATGGCTGACTAATTTTTTTTATTTATGCAGAGGCCGA
GGCCGCCTCGGCCTCTGAGCTATTCCAGAAGTAGTGAGGAGGCTTTTTTGGAGGCCTAGGCTTTTGCAAA
GATCGATCAAGAGACAGGATGAGGATCGTTTCGCATGATTGAACAAGATGGATTGCACGCAGGTTCTCCG
GCCGCTTGGGTGGAGAGGCTATTCGGCTATGACTGGGCACAACAGACAATCGGCTGCTCTGATGCCGCCG
TGTTCCGGCTGTCAGCGCAGGGGCGCCCGGTTCTTTTTGTCAAGACCGACCTGTCCGGTGCCCTGAATGA
ACTGCAAGACGAGGCAGCGCGGCTATCGTGGCTGGCCACGACGGGCGTTCCTTGCGCAGCTGTGCTCGAC
GTTGTCACTGAAGCGGGAAGGGACTGGCTGCTATTGGGCGAAGTGCCGGGGCAGGATCTCCTGTCATCTC
ACCTTGCTCCTGCCGAGAAAGTATCCATCATGGCTGATGCAATGCGGCGGCTGCATACGCTTGATCCGGC
TACCTGCCCATTCGACCACCAAGCGAAACATCGCATCGAGCGAGCACGTACTCGGATGGAAGCCGGTCTT
GTCGATCAGGATGATCTGGACGAAGAGCATCAGGGGCTCGCGCCAGCCGAACTGTTCGCCAGGCTCAAGG
CGAGCATGCCCGACGGCGAGGATCTCGTCGTGACCCATGGCGATGCCTGCTTGCCGAATATCATGGTGGA
AAATGGCCGCTTTTCTGGATTCATCGACTGTGGCCGGCTGGGTGTGGCGGACCGCTATCAGGACATAGCG
TTGGCTACCCGTGATATTGCTGAAGAGCTTGGCGGCGAATGGGCTGACCGCTTCCTCGTGCTTTACGGTA
TCGCCGCTCCCGATTCGCAGCGCATCGCCTTCTATCGCCTTCTTGACGAGTTCTTCTGAGCGGGACTCTG
GGGTTCGAAATGACCGACCAAGCGACGCCCAACCTGCCATCACGAGATTTCGATTCCACCGCCGCCTTCT
ATGAAAGGTTGGGCTTCGGAATCGTTTTCCGGGACGCCGGCTGGATGATCCTCCAGCGCGGGGATCTCAT
GCTGGAGTTCTTCGCCCACCCTAGGGGGAGGCTAACTGAAACACGGAAGGAGACAATACCGGAAGGAACC
CGCGCTATGACGGCAATAAAAAGACAGAATAAAACGCACGGTGTTGGGTCGTTTGTTCATAAACGCGGGG
TTCGGTCCCAGGGCTGGCACTCTGTCGATACCCCACCGAGACCCCATTGGGGCCAATACGCCCGCGTTTC
TTCCTTTTCCCCACCCCACCCCCCAAGTTCGGGTGAAGGCCCAGGGCTCGCAGCCAACGTCGGGGCGGCA
GGCCCTGCCATAGCCTCAGGTTACTCATATATACTTTAGATTGATTTAAAACTTCATTTTTAATTTAAAA
GGATCTAGGTGAAGATCCTTTTTGATAATCTCATGACCAAAATCCCTTAACGTGAGTTTTCGTTCCACTG
AGCGTCAGACCCCGTAGAAAAGATCAAAGGATCTTCTTGAGATCCTTTTTTTCTGCGCGTAATCTGCTGC
TTGCAAACAAAAAAACCACCGCTACCAGCGGTGGTTTGTTTGCCGGATCAAGAGCTACCAACTCTTTTTC
CGAAGGTAACTGGCTTCAGCAGAGCGCAGATACCAAATACTGTCCTTCTAGTGTAGCCGTAGTTAGGCCA
CCACTTCAAGAACTCTGTAGCACCGCCTACATACCTCGCTCTGCTAATCCTGTTACCAGTGGCTGCTGCC
AGTGGCGATAAGTCGTGTCTTACCGGGTTGGACTCAAGACGATAGTTACCGGATAAGGCGCAGCGGTCGG
GCTGAACGGGGGGTTCGTGCACACAGCCCAGCTTGGAGCGAACGACCTACACCGAACTGAGATACCTACA
GCGTGAGCTATGAGAAAGCGCCACGCTTCCCGAAGGGAGAAAGGCGGACAGGTATCCGGTAAGCGGCAGG
GTCGGAACAGGAGAGCGCACGAGGGAGCTTCCAGGGGGAAACGCCTGGTATCTTTATAGTCCTGTCGGGT
TTCGCCACCTCTGACTTGAGCGTCGATTTTTGTGATGCTCGTCAGGGGGGCGGAGCCTATGGAAAAACGC
CAGCAACGCGGCCTTTTTACGGTTCCTGGCCTTTTGCTGGCCTTTTGCTCACATGTTCTTTCCTGCGTTA
TCCCCTGATTCTGTGGATAACCGTATTACCGCCATGCAT
Features (pLannotate 1.2.2; 18 found; start..end, strand, type, name):
     61..364     +  enhancer       CMV enhancer: human cytomegalovirus immediate early enhancer
    365..568     +  promoter       CMV promoter: human cytomegalovirus (CMV) immediate early promoter
    591..634     +  misc_feature   MCS (fragment): multiple cloning site
    683..769     +  intron         PDK intron (fragment): pdk; modified pyruvate orthophosphate dikinase intron from Flaveria trinervia 3.0
    860..1018    +  CDS            ccdA (fragment): CCDA_ECO57 - Also known as H, letA. Experimental evidence at protein level: Swiss-Prot protein existence level 1. Antitoxin component of a type II toxin-antitoxin (TA) system which inhibits the post-segregational killing (PSK) of plasmid-free cells, also referred to as a plasmid addiction system. Binds to and blocks the activity of CcdB; will also remove bound CcdB protein from the CcdB-GyrA complex by forming a CcdA-CcdB complex, a process termed rejuvenation. Functions as a transcriptional corepressor for the ccdAB operon, repression also requires CcdB (By similarity). From Escherichia coli
   1023..1325    +  CDS            ccdB: CCDB_ECOLI - Also known as G, letB, letD. Experimental evidence at protein level: Swiss-Prot protein existence level 1. Toxic component of a type II toxin-antitoxin (TA) system, functioning in plasmid maintainence. Responsible for the post- segregational killing (PSK) of plasmid-free cells, also referred to as a plasmid addiction system. Half-life of over 2 hours. Cell killing by CcdB is accompanied by filamentation, defects in chromosome and plasmid segregation, defects in cell division, formation of anucleate cells, decreased DNA synthesis and plasmid loss. Interferes with the activity of DN
   1365..2069    +  CDS            mCherry: mCherry is a basic (constitutively fluorescent) red fluorescent protein published in 2004, derived from Discosoma sp.. It is reported to be a very rapidly-maturing monomer with low acid sensitivity.
   2118..2435    +  CDS            miniSOG: miniSOG is a basic (constitutively fluorescent) cyan fluorescent protein published in 2011, derived from Arabidopsis thaliana. It requires the cofactor flavin for fluorescence.
   2567..2650    +  CDS            large T antigen (fragment): large T antigen from SV40 (simian virus 40)
   2673..2794    +  polyA_signal   SV40 poly(A) signal: SV40 polyadenylation signal
   2828..3256    -  rep_origin     f1 ori (sequence partly withheld): f1 bacteriophage origin of replication; arrow indicates direction of (+) strand synthesis
   3283..3387    +  promoter       AmpR promoter: bla
   3389..3746    +  promoter       SV40 promoter: SV40 enhancer and early promoter
   3781..4575    +  CDS            NeoR/KanR: aminoglycoside phosphotransferase from Tn5; aph(3')-II (or nptII); confers resistance to neomycin, kanamycin, and G418 (Geneticin®)
   4596..4748    +  CDS            ble (fragment): BLE_KLEPN - Experimental evidence at protein level: Swiss-Prot protein existence level 1. Binding protein with a strong affinity to the bleomycin family of antibiotics. Binds to CL990; an antimitotic-antibiotic compound. From Klebsiella pneumoniae.
   4807..4854    +  polyA_signal   HSV TK poly(A) signal: herpes simplex virus thymidine kinase polyadenylation signal (Cole and Stacy, 1985)
   4945..4961    -  polyA_signal   bGH poly(A) signal (fragment): bovine growth hormone polyadenylation signal
   5183..5771    +  rep_origin     ori: high-copy-number ColE1/pMB1/pBR322/pUC origin of replication
