[The description below was written by a language model from this plasmid's Addgene catalogue record and pLannotate feature annotations shown in this document.]
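Description:
pNLS-LEXY (pDN138) is an empty mammalian expression backbone derived from pEGFP-N1 (5,885 bp in total) that serves as a Golden Gate entry vector for tagging a protein of interest with the LEXY light-inducible nuclear export system. It replicates in E. coli from a high-copy ColE1/pUC-type origin and also carries an f1 origin. The Tn5 NeoR/KanR gene sits behind both a bacterial (bla) promoter and the SV40 early promoter and is terminated by an HSV TK polyadenylation signal. It therefore provides kanamycin selection in bacteria and can support G418 selection in mammalian cells.

The expression unit is driven by the CMV immediate-early enhancer and promoter and ends in an SV40 poly(A) signal. According to the catalogue entry, the backbone supplies an N-terminal cMyc(P1A) nuclear localisation signal and a C-terminal mCherry-LEXY module. The NLS itself is not picked up in the feature table. Between these lies a ccdB toxin cassette with a partial ccdA fragment. It acts as a counter-selectable placeholder, which explains why the empty vector is grown in a ccdB-tolerant strain. Replacing the cassette with a coding sequence yields an NLS–protein–mCherry–LEXY fusion and removes the toxin, so that correct clones grow in standard strains.

The region after mCherry that the automated annotation labels miniSOG most likely corresponds to the LOV-type photosensory domain of LEXY, since miniSOG is itself a LOV-domain derivative, although the record does not say so. Several short fragment calls (PDK intron, ble, bGH poly(A), large T antigen) look like similarity hits or backbone remnants. The associated publication title indicates use in optogenetic control of nuclear protein export, with mCherry allowing localisation to be followed by fluorescence.
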