Addgene plasmid #72657: pNLS-LEXY (pDN138)
Purpose: (Empty Backbone) golden gate entry vector for mCherry-LEXY tagging of proteins (N-terminal cMyc(P1A) NLS)
Depositing lab: Barbara Di Ventura & Roland Eils. Depositing organization: Deutsches Krebsforschungszentrum (DKFZ). Publication: Optogenetic control of nuclear protein export. Niopek D, Wehler P, Roensch J, Eils R, Di Ventura B. Nat Commun. 2016 Feb 8;7:10624. doi: 10.1038/ncomms10624. PubMed 26853913.
Backbone
  Vector backbone: pEGFP-N1
  Backbone manufacturer: Clontech
  Backbone size (bp): 5885
  Vector type: Mammalian Expression ; golden gate entry vector
  Promoter: CMV-F
  Tag / fusion protein: NLS (N terminal on backbone); mCherry-LEXY (C terminal on backbone)
Growth in bacteria
  Bacterial resistance: Kanamycin, 50 μg/mL
  Growth temperature: 37°C
  Growth strain: ccdB Survival
  Copy number: High Copy
Gene/Insert
  Cloning method: Restriction Enzyme
  Sequencing primers: 5′ CMV-F; 3′ SV40pA-R
Terms and licenses: Academic/Nonprofit Terms; Industry Terms: Not Available to Industry
How to cite: pNLS-LEXY (pDN138) was a gift from Barbara Di Ventura & Roland Eils (Addgene plasmid # 72657 ; http://n2t.net/addgene:72657 ; RRID:Addgene_72657)
