>Addgene plasmid #72657 | pNLS-LEXY (pDN138) | addgene partial sequence | sequence record 135494 | CMV-F 5'-CGCAAATGGGCGGTAGGCGTG-3'
CTATATAAGCAGAGCTGGTTTAGTGAACCGTCAGATCCGCTAGCGCTACCGGACTCAGATCTCGAGCTCA
AGCTTCGAATTCCGCCACCATGGCCGCAGCAAAGCGCGTGAAGCTGGACATGAAGTCTTCCGCGTGGATC
CGGCTTACTAAAAGCCAGATAACAGTATGCGTATTTGCGCGCTGATTTTTGCGGTATAAGAATATATACT
GATATGTATACCCGAAGTATGTCAAAAAGAGGTATGCTATGAAGCAGCGTATTACAGTGACAGTTGACAG
CGACAGCTATCAGTTGCTCAAGGCATATATGATGTCAATATCTCCGGTCTGGTAAGCACAACCATGCAGA
ATGAAGCCCGTCGTCTGCGTGCCGAACGCTGGAAAGCGGAAAATCAGGAAGGGATGGCTGAGGTCGCCCG
GTTTATTGAAATGAACGGCTCTTTTGCTGACGAGAACAGGGGCTGGTGAAATGCAGTTTAAGGTTTACAC
CTATAAAAGAGAGAGCCGTTATCGTCTGTTTGTGGATGTACAGAGTGATATTATTGACACGCCCGGGCGA
CGGATGGTGATCCCCCTGGCCAGTGCACGTCTGCTGTCAGATAAAGTCTCCCGTGAACTTTACCCGGTGG
TGCATATCGGGGATGAAAGCTGGCGCATGATGACCACCGATATGGCCAGTGTGCCGGTCTCCGTTATCGG
GGAAGAAGTGGCTGATCTCAGCCACCGCGAAAATGACATCAAAAACGCCATTAACCTGATGTTCTGGGGA
ATATAAATGTCAGGCTCCCTTATACACAGCCAGTGAAGACAAGTGAGCAAGGGCGAGGAGGATAACATGG
CCATCATCAAGGAGTTCATGCGCTTCAAGGTGCACATGGAGGGCTCCGTGAACGGCCACGAGTTCGAGAT
CGAGGGCGAGGGCGAGGGCCGCCCCTACGAGGGCACCCAGACCGCCAAGCTGAAGGTGACCAAGGGTGGC
CCCCTGCCCTTCGCCTGG
