>Addgene plasmid #72657 | pNLS-LEXY (pDN138) | addgene partial sequence | sequence record 135495 | SV40pA-R 5'-GAAATTTGTGATGCTATTGC-3'
TTATAAGCTGCAATAAACAAGTTAACAACAACAATTGCATTCATTTTATGTTTCAGGTTCAGGGGGAGGT
GTGGGAGGTTTTTTAAAGCAAGTAAAACCTCTACAAATGTGGTATGGCTGATTATGATCTAGAGTCGCGG
CCGCTCGAGCTAGTCCAGGTTCAGGTCGGCCAGCTCCTTCAGCAGCTCGTCAATATTTTCTGCAGTTTTC
TTAATCAGCATGACTCCCTCTCTCTCGGCAGCATCTCGGACATGCTCAGTTCCATCCAACTGAACCCCAA
TAAAGTACTGGACATCTCCCTTCTGATCTCGCATAGGCTGCAAGTGAAAGAGGTTCCAGAACTTTTTACC
ACTCTTTGTATAATTAATCAGCTGAACAGTGACCTCTGTTTGGTTATCTATGGCATCTCTAATTTTTCTC
ACTGTCGCGCGATCAGTTTCAGGACCTTGTAGAAACCTGCAGTTTCTTCCCAAAATTTCTTCACGGCTAT
ATTCTGTCAACTGCAAGAAACTATCGGACGCGAATATAATGGGATTATCTGGCAATCTTGGGTCAGTAAT
GACAAAGTTCTTCTCAATACGTTCAAGTGTAGTAGCCAAACTTCCACCTGAACCTCCAGATCCACCCTTG
TACAGCTCGTCCATGCCGCCGGTGGAGTGGCGGCCCTCGGCGCGTTCGTACTGTTCCACGATGGTGTAGT
CCTCGTTGTGGGAGGTGATGTCCAACTTGATGTTGACGTTGTAGGCGCCGGGCAGCTGCACGGGCTTCTT
GGCCTTGTAGGTGGTCTTGACCTCAGCGTCGTAGTGGCCGCCGTCCTTCAGCTTCAGCCTCTGCTTGATC
TCGCCCTTCAGGGCGCCGTCCTCGGGGTACATCCGCTCGGAGGAGGCCTCCCAGCCCATGGTTTTCTTCT
GCATTACGGGGCCGTCGGAGGGGAAGTTGGTGCCGCGCAGCTTCACCTTGTAGATGAACTCGCCGTCCTG
CAGGGAGGAGTCCTGGGTCACGGTCACCACGCCGCCGTCCTCGAAGTTCATCACGCGCTCCCACTTGAAG
CCCTCGGG
